>Addgene plasmid #52409 | pBRY-nuclear mCherry-IRES-PURO | depositor full sequence | sequence record 115591 | pBRY-nuclear mCherry-IRES-PURO sequence 7910 bps
TCGACATTGATTATTGACTAGCTAGTTATTAATAGTAATCAATTACGGGGTCATTAGTTCATAGCCCATA
TATGGAGTTCCGCGTTACATAACTTACGGTAAATGGCCCGCCTGGCTGACCGCCCAACGACCCCCGCCCA
TTGACGTCAATAATGACGTATGTTCCCATAGTAACGCCAATAGGGACTTTCCATTGACGTCAATGGGTGG
AGTATTTACGGTAAACTGCCCACTTGGCAGTACATCAAGTGTATCATATGCCAAGTACGCCCCCTATTGA
CGTCAATGACGGTAAATGGCCCGCCTGGCATTATGCCCAGTACATGACCTTATGGGACTTTCCTACTTGG
CAGTACATCTACGTATTAGTCATCGCTATTACCATGATGGTCGAGGTGAGCCCCACGTTCTGCTTCACTC
TCCCCATCTCCCCCCCCTCCCCACCCCCAATTTTGTATTTATTTATTTTTTAATTATTTTGTGCAGCGAT
GGGGGCGGGGGGGGGGGGGGGGCGCGCGCCAGGCGGGGCGGGGCGGGGCGAGGGGCGGGGCGGGGCGAGG
CGGAGAGGTGCGGCGGCAGCCAATCAGAGCGGCGCGCTCCGAAAGTTTCCTTTTATGGCGAGGCGGCGGC
GGCGGCGGCCCTATAAAAAGCGAAGCGCGCGGCGGGCGGGAGTCGCTGCGCGCTGCCTTCGCCCCGTGCC
CCGCTCCGCCGCCGCCTCGCGCCGCCCGCCCCGGCTCTGACTGACCGCGTTACTCCCACAGGTGAGCGGG
CGGGACGGCCCTTCTCCTCCGGGCTGTAATTAGCGCTTGGTTTAATGACGGCTTGTTTCTTTTCTGTGGC
TGCGTGAAAGCCTTGAGGGGCTCCGGGAGGGCCCTTTGTGCGGGGGGAGCGGCTCGGGGGGTGCGTGCGT
GTGTGTGTGCGTGGGGAGCGCCGCGTGCGGCTCCGCGCTGCCCGGCGGCTGTGAGCGCTGCGGGCGCGGC
GCGGGGCTTTGTGCGCTCCGCAGTGTGCGCGAGGGGAGCGCGGCCGGGGGCGGTGCCCCGCGGTGCGGGG
GGGGCTGCGAGGGGAACAAAGGCTGCGTGCGGGGTGTGTGCGTGGGGGGGTGAGCAGGGGGTGTGGGCGC
GTCGGTCGGGCTGCAACCCCCCCTGCACCCCCCTCCCCGAGTTGCTGAGCACGGCCCGGCTTCGGGTGCG
GGGCTCCGTACGGGGCGTGGCGCGGGGCTCGCCGTGCCGGGCGGGGGGTGGCGGCAGGTGGGGGTGCCGG
GCGGGGCGGGGCCGCCTCGGGCCGGGGAGGGCTCGGGGGAGGGGCGCGGCGGCCCCCGGAGCGCCGGCGG
CTGTCGAGGCGCGGCGAGCCGCAGCCATTGCCTTTTATGGTAATCGTGCGAGAGGGCGCAGGGACTTCCT
TTGTCCCAAATCTGTGCGGAGCCGAAATCTGGGAGGCGCCGCCGCACCCCCTCTAGCGGGCGCGGGGCGA
AGCGGTGCGGCGCCGGCAGGAAGGAAATGGGCGGGGAGGGCCTTCGTGCGTCGCCGCGCCGCCGTCCCCT
TCTCCCTCTCCAGCCTCGGGGCTGTCCGCGGGGGGACGGCTGCCTTCGGGGGGGACGGGGCAGGGCGGGG
TTCGGCTTCTGGCGTGTGACCGGCGGCTCTAGAGCCTCTGCTAACCATGTTCATGCCTTCTTCTTTTTCC
TACAGCTCCTGGGCAACGTGCTGGTTATTGTGCTGTCTCATCATTTTGGCAAAGAATTCCACTGCCATGG
TGAGCAAGGGCGAGGAGGATAACATGGCCATCATCAAGGAGTTCATGCGCTTCAAGGTGCACATGGAGGG
CTCCGTGAACGGCCACGAGTTCGAGATCGAGGGCGAGGGCGAGGGCCGCCCCTACGAGGGCACCCAGACC
GCCAAGCTGAAGGTGACCAAGGGTGGCCCCCTGCCCTTCGCCTGGGACATCCTGTCCCCTCAGTTCATGT
ACGGCTCCAAGGCCTACGTGAAGCACCCCGCCGACATCCCCGACTACTTGAAGCTGTCCTTCCCCGAGGG
CTTCAAGTGGGAGCGCGTGATGAACTTCGAGGACGGCGGCGTGGTGACCGTGACCCAGGACTCCTCCCTG
CAGGACGGCGAGTTCATCTACAAGGTGAAGCTGCGCGGCACCAACTTCCCCTCCGACGGCCCCGTAATGC
AGAAGAAGACAATGGGCTGGGAGGCCTCCTCCGAGCGGATGTACCCCGAGGACGGCGCCCTGAAGGGCGA
GATCAAGCAGAGGCTGAAGCTGAAGGACGGCGGCCACTACGACGCTGAGGTCAAGACCACCTACAAGGCC
AAGAAGCCCGTGCAGCTGCCCGGCGCCTACAACGTCAACATCAAGTTGGACATCACCTCCCACAACGAGG
ACTACACCATCGTGGAACAGTACGAACGCGCCGAGGGCCGCCACTCCACCGGCGGCATGGACGAGCTGTA
CAAGTCTCGAGCTGATCCAAAAAAGAAGAGAAAGGTAGATCCAAAAAAGAAGAGAAAGGTAGATCCAAAA
AAGAAGAGAAAGGTAGCATCCCTGTACAAGTAATTCTAGAGCGGCCGCGGATCCTCGTATAAGGGCGAAT
TCCGCCCCCCCCCCCTCTCCCTCCCCCCCCCCTAACGTTACTGGCCGAAGCCGCTTGGAATAAGGCCGGT
GTGCGTTTGTCTATATGTTATTTTCCACCATATTGCCGTCTTTTGGCAATGTGAGGGCCCGGAAACCTGG
CCCTGTCTTCTTGACGAGCATTCCTAGGGGTCTTTCCCCTCTCGCCAAAGGAATGCAAGGTCTGTTGAAT
GTCGTGAAGGAAGCAGTTCCTCTGGAAGCTTCTTGAAGACAAACAACGTCTGTAGCGACCCTTTGCAGGC
AGCGGAACCCCCCACCTGGCGACAGGTGCCTCTGCGGCCAAAAGCCACGTGTATAAGATACACCTGCAAA
GGCGGCACAACCCCAGTGCCACGTTGTGAGTTGGATAGTTGTGGAAAGAGTCAAATGGCTCTCCTCAAGC
GTATTCAACAAGGGGCTGAAGGATGCCCAGAAGGTACCATGACCGAGTACAAGCCCACGGTGCGCCTCGC
CACCCGCGACGACGTCCCCAGGGCCGTACGCACCCTCGCCGCCGCGTTCGCCGACTACCCCGCCACGCGC
CACACCGTCGATCCGGACCGCCACATCGAGCGGGTCACCGAGCTGCAAGAACTCTTCCTCACGCGCGTCG
GGCTCGACATCGGCAAGGTGTGGGTCGCGGACGACGGCGCCGCGGTGGCGGTCTGGACCACGCCGGAGAG
CGTCGAAGCGGGGGCGGTGTTCGCCGAGATCGGCCCGCGCATGGCCGAGTTGAGCGGTTCCCGGCTGGCC
GCGCAGCAACAGATGGAAGGCCTCCTGGCGCCGCACCGGCCCAAGGAGCCCGCGTGGTTCCTGGCCACCG
TCGGCGTCTCGCCCGACCACCAGGGCAAGGGTCTGGGCAGCGCCGTCGTGCTCCCCGGAGTGGAGGCGGC
CGAGCGCGCCGGGGTGCCCGCCTTCCTGGAGACCTCCGCGCCCCGCAACCTCCCCTTCTACGAGCGGCTC
GGCTTCACCGTCACCGCCGACGTCGAGTGCCCGAAGGACCGCGCGACCTGGTGCATGACCCGCAAGCCCG
GTGCCTGAATCGATGATCTAGAGCTCGCTGATCAGCCTCGACTGTGCCTTCTAGTTGCCAGCCATCTGTT
GTTTGCCCCTCCCCCGTGCCTTCCTTGACCCTGGAAGGTGCCACTCCCACTGTCCTTTCCTAATAAAATG
AGGAAATTGCATCGCATTGTCTGAGTAGGTGTCATTCTATTCTGGGGGGTGGGGTGGGGCAGGACAGCAA
GGGGGAGGATTGGGAAGACAATAGCAGGCATGCTGGGGATGCGGTGGGCTCTATGGCTTCTGAGGCGGAA
AGAACCTGCAGCCCAAGCTTGGCGTAATCATGGTCATAGCTGTTTCCTGTGTGAAATTGTTATCCGCTCA
CAATTCCACACAACATACGAGCCGGAAGCATAAAGTGTAAAGCCTGGGGTGCCTAATGAGTGAGCTAACT
CACATTAATTGCGTTGCGCTCACTGCCCGCTTTCCAGTCGGGAAACCTGTCGTGCCAGCGGATCCGCATC
TCAATTAGTCAGCAACCATAGTCCCGCCCCTAACTCCGCCCATCCCGCCCCTAACTCCGCCCAGTTCCGC
CCATTCTCCGCCCCATGCATGGCTGACTAATTTTTTTTATTTATGCAGAGGCCGAGGCCGCCTCGGCCTC
TGAGCTATTCCAGAAGTAGTGAGGAGGCTTTTTTGGAGGCCTAGGCTTTTGCAAAAAGCTAACTTGTTTA
TTGCAGCTTATAATGGTTACAAATAAAGCAATAGCATCACAAATTTCACAAATAAAGCATTTTTTTCACT
GCATTCTAGTTGTGGTTTGTCCAAACTCATCAATGTATCTTATCATGTCTGGATCCCACGGGTGCGCATG
ATCGTGCTCCTGTCGTTGAGGACCCGGCTAGGCTGGCGGGGTTGCCTTACTGGTTAGCAGAATGAATCAC
CGATACGCGAGCGAACGTGAAGCGACTGCTGCTGCAAAACGTCTGCGACCTGAGCAACAACATGAATGGT
CTTCGGTTTCCGTGTTTCGTAAAGTCTGGAAACGCGGAAGTCAGCGCCCTGCACCATTATGTTCCGGATC
TGCATCGCAGGATGCTGCTGGCTACCCTGTGGAACACCTACATCTGTATTAACGAAGCGCTGGCATTGAC
CCTGAGTGATTTTTCTCTGGTCCCGCCGCATCCATACCGCCAGTTGTTTACCCTCACAACGTTCCAGTAA
CCGGGCATGTTCATCATCAGTAACCCGTATCGTGAGCATCCTCTCTCGTTTCATCGGTATCATTACCCCC
ATGAACAGAAATCCCCCTTACACGGAGGCATCAGTGACCAAACAGGAAAAAACCGCCCTTAACATGGCCC
GCTTTATCAGAAGCCAGACATTAACGCTTCTGGAGAAACTCAACGAGCTGGACGCGGATGAACAGGCAGA
CATCTGTGAATCGCTTCACGACCACGCTGATGAGCTTTACCGCAGCTGCCTCGCGCGTTTCGGTGATGAC
GGTGAAAACCTCTGACACATGCAGCTCCCGGAGACGGTCACAGCTTGTCTGTAAGCGGATGCCGGGAGCA
GACAAGCCCGTCAGGGCGCGTCAGCGGGTGTTGGCGGGTGTCGGGGCGCAGCCATGACCCAGTCACGTAG
CGATAGCGGAGTGTATACTGGCTTAACTATGCGGCATCAGAGCAGATTGTACTGAGAGTGCACCATATGC
GGTGTGAAATACCGCACAGATGCGTAAGGAGAAAATACCGCATCAGGCGCTCTTCCGCTTCCTCGCTCAC
TGACTCGCTGCGCTCGGTCGTTCGGCTGCGGCGAGCGGTATCAGCTCACTCAAAGGCGGTAATACGGTTA
TCCACAGAATCAGGGGATAACGCAGGAAAGAACATGTGAGCAAAAGGCCAGCAAAAGGCCAGGAACCGTA
AAAAGGCCGCGTTGCTGGCGTTTTTCCATAGGCTCCGCCCCCCTGACGAGCATCACAAAAATCGACGCTC
AAGTCAGAGGTGGCGAAACCCGACAGGACTATAAAGATACCAGGCGTTTCCCCCTGGAAGCTCCCTCGTG
CGCTCTCCTGTTCCGACCCTGCCGCTTACCGGATACCTGTCCGCCTTTCTCCCTTCGGGAAGCGTGGCGC
TTTCTCATAGCTCACGCTGTAGGTATCTCAGTTCGGTGTAGGTCGTTCGCTCCAAGCTGGGCTGTGTGCA
CGAACCCCCCGTTCAGCCCGACCGCTGCGCCTTATCCGGTAACTATCGTCTTGAGTCCAACCCGGTAAGA
CACGACTTATCGCCACTGGCAGCAGCCACTGGTAACAGGATTAGCAGAGCGAGGTATGTAGGCGGTGCTA
CAGAGTTCTTGAAGTGGTGGCCTAACTACGGCTACACTAGAAGGACAGTATTTGGTATCTGCGCTCTGCT
GAAGCCAGTTACCTTCGGAAAAAGAGTTGGTAGCTCTTGATCCGGCAAACAAACCACCGCTGGTAGCGGT
GGTTTTTTTGTTTGCAAGCAGCAGATTACGCGCAGAAAAAAAGGATCTCAAGAAGATCCTTTGATCTTTT
CTACGGGGTCTGACGCTCAGTGGAACGAAAACTCACGTTAAGGGATTTTGGTCATGAGATTATCAAAAAG
GATCTTCACCTAGATCCTTTTAAATTAAAAATGAAGTTTTAAATCAATCTAAAGTATATATGAGTAAACT
TGGTCTGACAGTTACCAATGCTTAATCAGTGAGGCACCTATCTCAGCGATCTGTCTATTTCGTTCATCCA
TAGTTGCCTGACTCCCCGTCGTGTAGATAACTACGATACGGGAGGGCTTACCATCTGGCCCCAGTGCTGC
AATGATACCGCGAGACCCACGCTCACCGGCTCCAGATTTATCAGCAATAAACCAGCCAGCCGGAAGGGCC
GAGCGCAGAAGTGGTCCTGCAACTTTATCCGCCTCCATCCAGTCTATTAATTGTTGCCGGGAAGCTAGAG
TAAGTAGTTCGCCAGTTAATAGTTTGCGCAACGTTGTTGCCATTGCTGCAGGCATCGTGGTGTCACGCTC
GTCGTTTGGTATGGCTTCATTCAGCTCCGGTTCCCAACGATCAAGGCGAGTTACATGATCCCCCATGTTG
TGCAAAAAAGCGGTTAGCTCCTTCGGTCCTCCGATCGTTGTCAGAAGTAAGTTGGCCGCAGTGTTATCAC
TCATGGTTATGGCAGCACTGCATAATTCTCTTACTGTCATGCCATCCGTAAGATGCTTTTCTGTGACTGG
TGAGTACTCAACCAAGTCATTCTGAGAATAGTGTATGCGGCGACCGAGTTGCTCTTGCCCGGCGTCAATA
CGGGATAATACCGCGCCACATAGCAGAACTTTAAAAGTGCTCATCATTGGAAAACGTTCTTCGGGGCGAA
AACTCTCAAGGATCTTACCGCTGTTGAGATCCAGTTCGATGTAACCCACTCGTGCACCCAACTGATCTTC
AGCATCTTTTACTTTCACCAGCGTTTCTGGGTGAGCAAAAACAGGAAGGCAAAATGCCGCAAAAAAGGGA
ATAAGGGCGACACGGAAATGTTGAATACTCATACTCTTCCTTTTTCAATGACCGCTTTGGAAAAACAAAG
ACTGTATTTCCTGGAAATTAATGTTTATTCAATAAACTGTGTATTCAGCTATATTCACATAGTGGTGAGG
CTGAAATGAGGCGGGAAGAGGCGGTTGGGGCTTAATTATATCAATTTGGGTGGCCCCACAGCGCCTCCAA
GGCGCCAGTCCTGTTTTGACAAGTTGCCTCTGGAAGCCTCTCTTCTTTTTCTCCAGAGTAAGCGGAGGCC
AGGGGCCCCCGGCCTCTGCTTAATACTAAAAAAAACAGCTGTTGTCATAGTAATGATTGGGTGGAAACAT
TCCAGGCCTGGGTGGAGAGGCTTTTTGCTTCCTCTTGCAAAACCACACTGACATTCCAGGCCTGGGTGGA
GAGGCTTTTTGCTTCCTCTTGCAAAACCACACTGCCCTCTGGAGGGCAGTTGCCTAGCAACTAATTAAAA
GAGGATGTCGCACGGCCAGCTGCGGTCAGTTAGTCACTTCCTGCTTAACTGACTTGACATTTTCTATTTT
AAGAGTCGGGAGGAAAATTACTGTGTTGGAGGCCCTCCGCCATCTTCTGAAGCTGAATCGAATTAACTTG
TTTATTGCAGCTTATAATGGTTACAAATAAAGCAATAGCATCACAAATTTCACAAATAAAGCATTTTTTT
CACTGCATTCTAGTTGTGGTTTGTCCAAACTCATCAATGTATCTTATCATGTCTGGATCTGATATCATCG
Features (pLannotate 1.2.2; 25 found; start..end, strand, type, name):
     83..386     +  enhancer       CMV enhancer: human cytomegalovirus immediate early enhancer
    391..668     +  promoter       chicken β-actin promoter: No description available
    669..1685    +  intron         chimeric intron: chimera between introns from chicken β-actin and rabbit β-globin
   1683..1739    +  CDS            HBB (fragment): HBB_LEPEU - Experimental evidence at protein level: Swiss-Prot protein existence level 1. Involved in oxygen transport from the lung to the various peripheral tissues. From Lepus europaeus (European hare).
   1747..2454    +  CDS            mCherry: mCherry is a basic (constitutively fluorescent) red fluorescent protein published in 2004, derived from Discosoma sp.. It is reported to be a very rapidly-maturing monomer with low acid sensitivity.
   2467..2487    +  CDS            SV40 NLS: nuclear localization signal of SV40 (simian virus 40) large T antigen
   2491..2511    +  CDS            SV40 NLS: nuclear localization signal of SV40 (simian virus 40) large T antigen
   2515..2535    +  CDS            SV40 NLS: nuclear localization signal of SV40 (simian virus 40) large T antigen
   2602..3048    +  misc_feature   IRES (fragment): internal ribosome entry site (IRES) of the encephalomyocarditis virus (EMCV)
   3049..3648    +  CDS            PuroR: puromycin N-acetyltransferase; pac from Streptomyces; confers resistance to puromycin
   3682..3906    +  polyA_signal   bGH poly(A) signal: bovine growth hormone polyadenylation signal
   3910..3926    +  promoter       SV40 promoter (fragment): SV40 enhancer and early promoter
   3977..3993    -  protein_bind   lac operator: The lac repressor binds to the lac operator to inhibit transcription in E. coli. This inhibition can be relieved by adding lactose or isopropyl-β-D-thiogalactopyranoside (IPTG). lac repressor encoded by lacI
   4001..4031    -  promoter       lac promoter: promoter for the E. coli lac operon
   4046..4067    -  protein_bind   CAP binding site: CAP binding activates transcription in the presence of cAMP. E. coli catabolite activator protein
   4080..4119    -  CDS            lacI (fragment): lac repressor; lacI; The lac repressor binds to the lac operator to inhibit transcription in E. coli. This inhibition can be relieved by adding lactose or isopropyl-β-D-thiogalactopyranoside (IPTG).
   4126..4325    +  promoter       SV40 promoter: SV40 early promoter
   4331..4465    +  polyA_signal   SV40 poly(A) signal: SV40 polyadenylation signal
   4537..4917    -  CDS            YPB1_ECOLX: Protein predicted: Swiss-Prot protein existence level 4. From Escherichia coli.
   4934..5125    +  CDS            rop: Rop protein, which maintains plasmids at low copy number; rop
   5227..5367    +  misc_feature   bom: basis of mobility region from pBR322
   5553..6141    -  rep_origin     ori: high-copy-number ColE1/pMB1/pBR322/pUC origin of replication
   6312..7172    -  CDS            AmpR: β-lactamase; bla; confers resistance to ampicillin, carbenicillin, and related antibiotics
   7173..7189    -  promoter       AmpR promoter (fragment): bla
   7765..7899    +  polyA_signal   SV40 poly(A) signal: SV40 polyadenylation signal
