[The description below was written by a language model from this plasmid's Addgene catalogue record and pLannotate feature annotations shown in this document.]
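Description:
pBRY-nuclear mCherry-IRES-PURO is a 7.9 kb mammalian expression plasmid built on the pBRPy-CAGGS backbone for constitutive expression of a nuclear-localised red fluorescent reporter together with a puromycin resistance gene. Transcription is driven by the CAG/CAGGS arrangement: the human cytomegalovirus immediate-early enhancer, the chicken β-actin promoter, and a chimeric chicken β-actin/rabbit β-globin intron, which together give strong, broadly active expression in mammalian cells. The short β-globin coding fragment annotated just upstream of the insert is most likely residual exon sequence from that promoter cassette.

The insert, cloned between EcoRI sites, is mCherry followed by three tandem copies of the SV40 large T antigen nuclear localisation signal, which concentrate the fluorescence in the nucleus. Downstream, an EMCV IRES allows translation of puromycin N-acetyltransferase from the same transcript, so drug-resistant cells should also express the reporter. The bicistronic message ends at a bovine growth hormone polyadenylation signal. Additional SV40 promoter and poly(A) elements and lac promoter/operator remnants appear in the backbone, but the record does not assign them a function.

In bacteria the plasmid replicates from a ColE1/pMB1-type origin and is selected with ampicillin through β-lactamase. The pBR322-derived rop gene and bom region are also annotated, although the catalogue lists the plasmid as high copy. It was deposited with a study on reprogramming somatic cells to pluripotency. The record does not state its role there, but a puromycin-selectable nuclear marker suits stable labelling of cells for identification, counting or tracking by fluorescence imaging.
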