Addgene plasmid #52409: pBRY-nuclear mCherry-IRES-PURO
Purpose: Constitutively expressed mammalian expression vector encoding nuclear mCherry fluorescent reporter. Puromycin resistance.
Depositing lab: Jacob Hanna. Publication: Deterministic direct reprogramming of somatic cells to pluripotency. Rais Y, Zviran A, Geula S, Gafni O, Chomsky E, Viukov S, Mansour AA, Caspi I, Krupalnik V, Zerbib M, Maza I, Mor N, Baran D, Weinberger L, Jaitin DA, Lara-Astiaso D, Blecher-Gonen R, Shipony Z, Mukamel Z, Hagai T, Gilad S, Amann-Zalcenstein D, Tanay A, Amit I, Novershtern N, Hanna JH. Nature. 2013 Oct 3;502(7469):65-70. doi: 10.1038/nature12587. Epub 2013 Sep 18. PubMed 24048479.
Backbone
  Vector backbone: pBRPy-CAGGS
  Vector type: Mammalian Expression
  Selectable markers: Puromycin
Growth in bacteria
  Bacterial resistance: Ampicillin, 100 μg/mL
  Growth temperature: 37°C
  Growth strain: Top10
  Copy number: High Copy
Gene/Insert
  Gene/Insert name: nuclear mCherry
  Insert size (bp): 711
  Cloning method: Restriction Enzyme; 5′ cloning site EcoRI (not destroyed); 3′ cloning site EcoRI (not destroyed)
  Sequencing primers: 5′ GGGGACGGCTGCCTTCGGGG
Terms and licenses: Academic/Nonprofit Terms; Industry Terms: Not Available to Industry
How to cite: pBRY-nuclear mCherry-IRES-PURO was a gift from Jacob Hanna (Addgene plasmid # 52409 ; http://n2t.net/addgene:52409 ; RRID:Addgene_52409)
