>Addgene plasmid #52409 | pBRY-nuclear mCherry-IRES-PURO | addgene partial sequence | sequence record 84474 | pCAG-F 5'-GCAACGTGCTGGTTATTGTG-3'
TGGTGAGCAAGGGCGAGGAGGATAACATGGCCATCATCAAGGAGTTCATGCGCTTCAAGGTGCACATGGA
GGGCTCCGTGAACGGCCACGAGTTCGAGATCGAGGGCGAGGGCGAGGGCCGCCCCTACGAGGGCACCCAG
ACCGCCAAGCTGAAGGTGACCAAGGGTGGCCCCCTGCCCTTCGCCTGGGACATCCTGTCCCCTCAGTTCA
TGTACGGCTCCAAGGCCTACGTGAAGCACCCCGCCGACATCCCCGACTACTTGAAGCTGTCCTTCCCCGA
GGGCTTCAAGTGGGAGCGCGTGATGAACTTCGAGGACGGCGGCGTGGTGACCGTGACCCAGGACTCCTCC
CTGCAGGACGGCGAGTTCATCTACAAGGTGAAGCTGCGCGGCACCAACTTCCCCTCCGACGGCCCCGTAA
TGCAGAAGAAGACAATGGGCTGGGAGGCCTCCTCCGAGCGGATGTACCCCGAGGACGGCGCCCTGAAGGG
CGAGATCAAGCAGAGGCTGAAGCTGAAGGACGGCGGCCACTACGACGCTGAGGTCAAGACCACCTACAAG
GCCAAGAAGCCCGTGCAGCTGCCCGGCGCCTACAACGTCAACATCAAGTTGGACATCACCTCCCACAACG
AGGACTACACCATCGTGGAACAGTACGAACGCGCCGAGGGCCGCCACTCCACCGGCGGCATGGACGAGCT
G
